>Addgene plasmid #228237 | pHPHS926 | addgene full sequence | sequence record 455212 | Addgene NGS Result
GCGGCCGCGAGCTCACGGGGACAGCCCCCCCCCAAAGCCCCCAGGGATGTAATTACGTCCCTCCCCCGCT
AGGGGGCAGCAGCGAGCCGCCCGGGGCTCCGCTCCGGTCCGGCGCTCCCCCCGCATCCCCGAGCCGGCAG
CGTGCGGGGACAGCCCGGGCACGGGGAAGGTGGCACGGGATCGCTTTCCTCTGAACGCTTCTCGCTGCTC
TTTGAGCCTGCAGACACCTGGGGGGATACGGGGAAAAAGCTTTAGGCTGAAAGAGAGATTTAGAATGACA
GAATCATAGAACGGCCTGGGTTGCAAAGGAGCACAGTGCTCATCCAGATCCAACCCCCTGCTATGTGCAG
GGTCATCAACCAGCAGCCCAGGCTGCCCAGAGCCACATCCAGCCTGGCCTTGAATGCCTGCAGGGATGGG
GCATCCACAGCCTCCTTGGGCAACCTGTTCAGTGCGTCACCACCCTCTGGGGGAAAAACTGCCTCCTCAT
ATCCAACCCAAACCTCCCCTGTCTCAGTGTAAAGCCATTCCCCCTTGTCCTATCAAGGGGGAGTTTGCTG
TGACATTGTTGGTCTGGGGTGACACATGTTTGCCAATTCAGTGCATCACGGAGAGGCAGATCTTGGGGAT
AAGGAAGTGCAGGACAGCATGGACGTGGGACATGCAGGTGTTGAGGGCTCTGGGACACTCTCCAAGTCAC
AGCGTTCAGAACAGCCTTAAGGATAAGAAGATAGGATAGAAGGACAAAGAGCAAGTTAAAACCCAGCATG
GAGAGGAGCACAAAAAGGCCACAGACACTGCTGGTCCCTGTGTCTGAGCCTGCATGTTTGATGGTGTCTG
GATGCAAGCAGAAGGGGTGGAAGAGCTTGCCTGGAGAGATACAGCTGGGTCAGTAGGACTGGGACAGGCA
GCTGGAGAATTGCCATGTAGATGTTCATACAATCGTCAAATCATGAAGGCTGGAAAAGCCCTCCAAGATC
CCCAAGACCAACCCCAACCCACCCACCGTGCCCACTGGCCATGTCCCTCAGTGCCACATCCCCACAGTTC
TTCATCACCTCCAGGGACGGTGACCCCCCCACCTCCGTGGGCAGCTGTGCCACTGCAGCACCGCTCTTTG
GAGAAGGTAAATCTTGCTAAATCCAGCCCGACCCTCCCCTGGCACAACGTAAGGCCATTATCTCTCATCC
AACTCCAGGACGGAGTCAGTGAGAATATTGGCGCGCCGATATCCGATGAGGCCCTTTCGTCTTCACTCGA
GTTTACTCCCTATCAGTGATAGAGAACGTATGAAGAGTTTACTCCCTATCAGTGATAGAGAACGTATGCA
GACTTTACTCCCTATCAGTGATAGAGAACGTATAAGGAGTTTACTCCCTATCAGTGATAGAGAACGTATG
ACCAGTTTACTCCCTATCAGTGATAGAGAACGTATCTACAGTTTACTCCCTATCAGTGATAGAGAACGTA
TATCCAGTTTACTCCCTATCAGTGATAGAGAACGTATGTCGAGGTAGGCGTGTACGGTGGGCGCCTATAA
AAGCAGAGCTCGTTTAGTGAACCGTCAGATCGCCTGGAGCAATTCCACAACACTTTTGTCTTATACTTAA
GCTTGCCACCATGGACTACAAGGACCACGACGGCGATTATAAGGATCACGACATCGACTACAAAGACGAC
GATGACAAGGTCGACGTGCATCTGACTCCTGAGGAGAAGTCTGCCGTTACTGCCCTGTGGGGCAAGGTGA
ACGTGGATGAAGTTGGTGGTGAGGCCCTGGGCAGGTTGGTATCAAGGTTACAAGACAGGTTTAAGGAGAC
CAATAGAAACTGGGCATGTGGAGACAGAGAAGACTCTTGGGTTTCTGATAGGCACTGACTCTCTCTGCCA
ATTGGTCTATTTTCCCACCCTTAGGCTGCTGGTGGTCTACCCTTGGACCTAGAGGTTCTTTGAGTCCTTT
GGGATCTGTCCACTCCTGATGCTGTTATGGGCAACCCTAAGGTGAAGGCTCATGGCAAGAAAGTGCTCGG
TGCCTTTAGTGATGGCCTGGCTCACCTGGACAACCTCAAGGGCACCTTTGCCACACTGAGTGAGCTGCAC
TGTGACAAGCTGCACGTGGATCCTGAGAACTTCAGGGTGAGTCTGATGGGCACCTCCTGGGTTTCCTTCC
CCTGGCTATTCTGCTCAACCTTCCTATCAGAAAAAAAGGGGAAGCGATTCTAGGGAGCAGTCTCCATGAC
TGTGTGTGGAGTGTTGACAAGAGTTCGGATATTTTATTCTCTACTCAGAATTGCTGCTCCCCCTCACTCT
GTTCTGTGTTGTCATTTCCTCTTTCTTTGGTAAGCTTTTAATTTCCAGTTGCATTTTACTAAATTAATTA
AGCTGGTTATTTACTTCCCATCCTGATATCAGCTTCCCCTCCTCCTTTCCTCCCAGTCCTTCTCTCTCTC
CTCTCTCTTTCTCTAATCCTTTCCTTTCCCTCAGTTCATTTCTTCTTCTTTGATCTACGTTTGTTTGTCT
TTTTAAATATTGCCTTGTAACTTGCTCAGAGGACAAGGAAGATATGTCCCTGTTTCTTCTCATAGCTCTC
AAGAATAGTAGCATAATTGGCTTTTATGCCAGGGTGACAGGGGAAGAATATATTTTACATATAAATTCTG
TTTGACATAGGATTCTTATAATAATTTGTCAGTAGTTTAAGGTTGCAAACAAATGTCTTTGTAAATAAGC
CTGCAGTATCTGGTATTTTTGCTCTACAGTTATGTTGATGGTTCTTCCATATTCCCACAGCTCCTGGGCA
ATATGATCGTGATTGTGCTGGGCCACCACCTGGGCAAGGATTTCACCCCCGCTGCACAGGCTGCCTTCCA
GAAGGTGGTGGCTGGAGTGGCCACTGCCCTGGCTCACAAGTACCACGGTACCTACCCATACGATGTTCCG
GATTACGCTTAGATCACGGGAAAGATCGCCGTGTAAGCGGCCGCCTAGTTGCCAGCCATCTGTTGTTTGC
CCCTCCCCCGTGCCTTCCTTGACCCTGGAAGGTGCCACTCCCACTGTCCTTTCCTAATAAAATGAGGAAA
TTGCATCGCATTGTCTGAGTAGGTGTCATTCTATTCTGGGGGGTGGGGTGGGGCAGGACAGCAAGGGGGA
GGATTGGGAAGACAATAGCAGGCATGCTGGGGATGCGGTGGGCTCTATGGCCGGCTTGTCGACGACGGCG
GACTCCGTCGTCAGGATCATCCGCGCTAGCCACCATGGTGAGCAAGGGCGAGGAGGATAACATGGCCATC
ATCAAGGAGTTCATGCGCTTCAAGGTGCACATGGAGGGCTCCGTGAACGGCCACGAGTTCGAGATCGAGG
GCGAGGGCGAGGGCCGCCCCTACGAGGGCACCCAGACCGCCAAGCTGAAGGTGACCAAGGGTGGCCCCCT
GCCCTTCGCCTGGGACATCCTGTCCCCTCAGTTCATGTACGGCTCCAAGGCCTACGTGAAGCACCCCGCC
GACATCCCCGACTACTTGAAGCTGTCCTTCCCCGAGGGCTTCAAGTGGGAGCGCGTGATGAACTTCGAGG
ACGGCGGCGTGGTGACCGTGACCCAGGACTCCTCCCTGCAGGACGGCGAGTTCATCTACAAGGTGAAGCT
GCGCGGCACCAACTTCCCCTCCGACGGCCCCGTAATGCAGAAGAAGACCATGGGCTGGGAGGCCTCCTCC
GAGCGGATGTACCCCGAGGACGGCGCCCTGAAGGGCGAGATCAAGCAGAGGCTGAAGCTGAAGGACGGCG
GCCACTACGACGCTGAGGTCAAGACCACCTACAAGGCCAAGAAGCCCGTGCAGCTGCCCGGCGCCTACAA
CGTCAACATCAAGTTGGACATCACCTCCCACAACGAGGACTACACCATCGTGGAACAGTACGAACGCGCC
GAGGGCCGCCACTCCACCGGCGGCATGGACGAGCTGTACAAGGAGGGCAGAGGAAGTCTTCTAACATGCG
GTGACGTGGAGGAGAATCCCGGCCCTAGGATGACCGAGTACAAGCCCACGGTGCGCCTCGCCACCCGCGA
CGACGTCCCCAGGGCCGTACGCACCCTCGCCGCCGCGTTCGCCGACTACCCCGCCACGCGCCACACCGTC
GATCCGGACCGCCACATCGAGCGGGTCACCGAGCTGCAAGAACTCTTCCTCACGCGCGTCGGGCTCGACA
TCGGCAAGGTGTGGGTCGCGGACGACGGCGCCGCGGTGGCGGTCTGGACCACGCCGGAGAGCGTCGAAGC
GGGGGCGGTGTTCGCCGAGATCGGCCCGCGCATGGCCGAGTTGAGCGGTTCCCGGCTGGCCGCGCAGCAA
CAGATGGAAGGCCTCCTGGCGCCGCACCGGCCCAAGGAGCCCGCGTGGTTCCTGGCCACCGTCGGCGTCA
GCCCCGACCACCAGGGCAAGGGTCTGGGCAGCGCCGTCGTGCTCCCCGGAGTGGAGGCGGCCGAGCGCGC
CGGGGTGCCCGCCTTCCTGGAGACATCCGCGCCCCGCAACCTCCCCTTCTACGAGCGGCTCGGCTTCACC
GTCACCGCCGACGTCGAGGTGCCCGAAGGACCGCGCACCTGGTGCATGACCCGCAAGCCCGGTGCCTGAA
TCACGCCATCAGAGAGATCCTCGCGGCCGCGGATCCAGACATGATAAGATACATTGATGAGTTTGGACAA
ACCACAACTAGAATGCAGTGAAAAAAATGCTTTATTTGTGAAATTTGTGATGCTATTGCTTTATTTGTAA
CCATTATAAGCTGCAATAAACTCTAGAGAGTGATTATCAAAAAGGATCTTCACCTAGATCCTTTTAAATT
AAAAATGAAGTTTTAAATCAATCTAAAGTATATATGAGTAAACTTGGTCTGACAGTTACCAATGCTTAAT
CAGTGAGGCACCTATCTCAGCGATCTGTCTATTTCGTTCATCCATAGTTGCCTGACTCCCCGTCGTGTAG
ATAACTACGATACGGGAGGGCTTACCATCTGGCCCCAGTGCTGCAATGATACCGCGGGACCCACGCTCAC
CGGCTCCAGATTTATCAGCAATAAACCAGCCAGCCGGAAGGGCCGAGCGCAGAAGTGGTCCTGCAACTTT
ATCCGCCTCCATCCAGTCTATTAATTGTTGCCGGGAAGCTAGAGTAAGTAGTTCGCCAGTTAATAGTTTG
CGCAACGTTGTTGCCATTGCTACAGGCATCGTGGTGTCACGCTCGTCGTTTGGTATGGCTTCATTCAGCT
CCGGTTCCCAACGATCAAGGCGAGTTACATGATCCCCCATGTTGTGCAAAAAAGCGGTTAGCTCCTTCGG
TCCTCCGATCGTTGTCAGAAGTAAGTTGGCCGCAGTGTTATCACTCATGGTTATGGCAGCACTGCATAAT
TCTCTTACTGTCATGCCATCCGTAAGATGCTTTTCTGTGACTGGTGAGTACTCAACCAAGTCATTCTGAG
AATAGTGTATGCGGCGACCGAGTTGCTCTTGCCCGGCGTCAATACGGGATAATACCGCGCCACATAGCAG
AACTTTAAAAGTGCTCATCATTGGAAAACGTTCTTCGGGGCGAAAACTCTCAAGGATCTTACCGCTGTTG
AGATCCAGTTCGATGTAACCCACTCGTGCACCCAACTGATCTTCAGCATCTTTTACTTTCACCAGCGTTT
CTGGGTGAGCAAAAACAGGAAGGCAAAATGCCGCAAAAAAGGGAATAAGGGCGACACGGAAATGTTGAAT
ACTCATACTCTTCCTTTTTCAATATTATTGAAGCATTTATCAGGGTTATTGTCTCATGAGCGGATACATA
TTTGAATGTATTTAGAAAAATAAACAAATAGGGGTTCCGCGCACATTTCCCCGAAAAGTGCCACCTGTCA
TGACCAAAATCCCTTAACGTGAGTTTTCGTTCCACTGAGCGTCAGACCCCGTAGAAAAGATCAAAGGATC
TTCTTGAGATCCTTTTTTTCTGCGCGTAATCTGCTGCTTGCAAACAAAAAAACCACCGCTACCAGCGGTG
GTTTGTTTGCCGGATCAAGAGCTACCAACTCTTTTTCCGAAGGTAACTGGCTTCAGCAGAGCGCAGATAC
CAAATACTGTTCTTCTAGTGTAGCCGTAGTTAGGCCACCACTTCAAGAACTCTGTAGCACCGCCTACATA
CCTCGCTCTGCTAATCCTGTTACCAGTGGCTGCTGCCAGTGGCGATAAGTCGTGTCTTACCGGGTTGGAC
TCAAGACGATAGTTACCGGATAAGGCGCAGCGGTCGGGCTGAACGGGGGGTTCGTGCACACAGCCCAGCT
TGGAGCGAACGACCTACACCGAACTGAGATACCTACAGCGTGAGCTATGAGAAAGCGCCACGCTTCCCGA
AGGGAGAAAGGCGGACAGGTATCCGGTAAGCGGCAGGGTCGGAACAGGAGAGCGCACGAGGGAGCTTCCA
GGGGGAAACGCCTGGTATCTTTATAGTCCTGTCGGGTTTCGCCACCTCTGACTTGAGCGTCGATTTTTGT
GATGCTCGTCAGGGGGGCGGAGCCTATGGAAAAACGCCAGCAACGCGGCCTTTTTACGGTTCCTGGCCTT
TTGCTGGCCTTTTGCTCACATGTTCTTTCCTGCGTTATCCCCTGATTCTGTGGATAACCGT
Features (pLannotate 1.2.2; 14 found; start..end, strand, type, name):
    553..681     -  CDS            OR51A4 (fragment): O51A4_HUMAN - Experimental evidence at transcript level: Swiss-Prot protein existence level 2. Odorant receptor. From Homo sapiens (Human).
    707..865     -  CDS            OR51A7 (fragment): O51A7_HUMAN - Experimental evidence at transcript level: Swiss-Prot protein existence level 2. Odorant receptor. From Homo sapiens (Human).
   1259..1608    +  promoter       TRE3GV promoter: 3rd-generation Tet-responsive promoter that can be activated by binding of Tet-On® 3G, optimized for retroviral and lentiviral vectors
   1669..1689    +  CDS            FLAG (fragment): FLAG® epitope tag, followed by an enterokinase cleavage site
   1696..2151    +  CDS            HBB: HBB_HUMAN - Experimental evidence at protein level: Swiss-Prot protein existence level 1. [Spinorphin]: functions as an endogenous inhibitor of enkephalin-degrading enzymes such as DPP3, and as a selective antagonist of the P2RX3 receptor which is involved in pain signaling, these properties implicate it as a regulator of pain and inflammation. From Homo sapiens (Human).
   2794..2916    +  CDS            HBB: HBB_COLGU - Experimental evidence at transcript level: Swiss-Prot protein existence level 2. Involved in oxygen transport from the lung to the various peripheral tissues. From Colobus guereza (Mantled guereza) (Eastern black-and-white colobus monkey).
   2923..2951    +  CDS            3xHA (fragment): three tandem HA epitope tags
   2985..3200    +  polyA_signal   bGH poly(A) signal: bovine growth hormone polyadenylation signal
   3255..3962    +  CDS            mCherry: mCherry is a basic (constitutively fluorescent) red fluorescent protein published in 2004, derived from Discosoma sp.. It is reported to be a very rapidly-maturing monomer with low acid sensitivity.
   4020..4619    +  CDS            PuroR (fragment): puromycin N-acetyltransferase; pac from Streptomyces; confers resistance to puromycin
   4652..4781    -  polyA_signal   SV40 poly(A) signal: SV40 polyadenylation signal
   4886..5746    -  CDS            AmpR: β-lactamase; bla; confers resistance to ampicillin, carbenicillin, and related antibiotics
   5747..5851    -  promoter       AmpR promoter: bla
   5954..6542    +  rep_origin     ori: high-copy-number ColE1/pMB1/pBR322/pUC origin of replication
