[The description below was written by a language model from this plasmid's Addgene catalogue record and pLannotate feature annotations shown in this document.]
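Description:
pHPHS926 is a 6.6 kb mammalian expression plasmid built on the YTK089 backbone and designed as a donor for site-specific genomic integration rather than for episomal expression. It is propagated in E. coli at high copy from a ColE1/pUC-type origin with ampicillin selection through the β-lactamase gene. According to the catalogue entry it carries a Bxb1 attB site with a GA central dinucleotide, which Bxb1 integrase recombines with a matching attP_GA landing pad previously placed in the host cell genome. The automated feature table does not annotate this attB site.

The payload has two parts. The first is a promoterless mCherry-T2A-PuroR cassette. Because the record lists no promoter for it, expression of the red fluorescent protein and puromycin N-acetyltransferase presumably depends on a promoter supplied by the landing pad after correct integration, so that puromycin resistance and red fluorescence mark successful integrants. The T2A peptide lets both proteins be produced from one open reading frame. The second part is a doxycycline-inducible nonsense-mediated decay (NMD) reporter: a TRE3GV Tet-responsive promoter drives a β-globin gene with an N-terminal 3xFLAG tag and a C-terminal HA tag, terminated by a bGH polyadenylation signal. The globin coding annotations are split by an unannotated gap, consistent with retained intron sequence, which NMD normally requires. The gene carries a premature termination codon at position 39 (PTC39), making the transcript an NMD substrate. Short hits to olfactory receptor genes upstream are fragmentary matches whose role is not stated in the record. The construct serves as an NMD reporter in RNA-linked CRISPR screening of post-transcriptional regulation in human cells.
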