Addgene plasmid #228237: pHPHS926
Purpose: Bxb1 attB_GA mCherry-T2A-puro, Dox-inducible β-globin NMD reporter with premature termination codon for integration into Bxb1 attP_GA landing pad
Depositing lab: Arvind Rasi Subramaniam. Depositing organization: Fred Hutchinson Cancer Center. Publication: Decoding post-transcriptional regulatory networks by RNA-linked CRISPR screening in human cells. Nugent PJ, Park H, Wladyka CL, Yelland JN, Sinha S, Chen KY, Bynum C, Quarterman G, Lee SC, Hsieh AC, Subramaniam AR. Nat Methods. 2025 Jun;22(6):1237-1246. doi: 10.1038/s41592-025-02702-6. Epub 2025 May 29. PubMed 40442371.
Backbone
  Vector backbone: YTK089
  Vector type: Mammalian Expression
  Selectable markers: Puromycin
Growth in bacteria
  Bacterial resistance: Ampicillin, 100 μg/mL
  Growth temperature: 37°C
  Growth strain: NEB Stable
  Copy number: High Copy
Gene/Insert 1
  Gene/Insert name: mCherry
  Promoter: none
  Tag / fusion protein: PuroR
  Cloning method: Gateway Cloning
  Sequencing primers: 5′ CAAATAAAGCAATAGCATCAC
Gene/Insert 2
  Gene/Insert name: Beta globin
  Species: H. sapiens (human), M. musculus (mouse)
  Mutation: PTC39
  Promoter: TRE3GV
  Tag / fusion protein: 3xFLAG (N terminal on insert); HA (C terminal on insert)
  Cloning method: Gateway Cloning
  Sequencing primers: 5′ AATGATACGGCGACCACCGA
Terms and licenses: Academic/Nonprofit Terms; Industry Terms: Not Available to Industry
Depositor comments: Please visit https://doi.org/10.1101/2024.07.25.605204 for bioRxiv preprint.
How to cite: pHPHS926 was a gift from Arvind Rasi Subramaniam (Addgene plasmid # 228237 ; http://n2t.net/addgene:228237 ; RRID:Addgene_228237)
